Addgene plasmid #120630: Smp_072190-Cd4-bio-His
Purpose: Expression of recombinant S. mansoni protein
Depositing lab: Gavin Wright. Depositing organization: Wellcome Sanger Institute. Publication: A library of cell-surface and secreted proteins from Schistosoma mansoni identifies early serological markers of infection. Cécile Crosnier, Anna V. Protasio, Gabriel Rinaldi, Shona Wilson, Matthew Berriman, Gavin J. Wright. bioRXiv 10.1101/593616.
Backbone
  Vector backbone: pTT3
  Backbone manufacturer: Yves Durocher, NRC
  Backbone size w/o insert (bp): 6686
  Vector type: Mammalian Expression
Growth in bacteria
  Bacterial resistance: Ampicillin, 100 μg/mL
  Growth temperature: 37°C
  Growth strain: DH5alpha
  Copy number: High Copy
Gene/Insert
  Gene/Insert name: Smp_072190
  Species: Schistosoma mansoni
  Insert size (bp): 427
  Entrez Gene: Smp_072190 (a.k.a. Smp_072190)
  Promoter: CMV
  Tag / fusion protein: ratCd4(d3+4)-bio-6His (C terminal on backbone)
  Cloning method: Restriction Enzyme; 5′ cloning site NotI (not destroyed); 3′ cloning site AscI (not destroyed)
Terms and licenses: Academic/Nonprofit Terms; Industry Terms: Not Available to Industry
How to cite: Smp_072190-Cd4-bio-His was a gift from Gavin Wright (Addgene plasmid # 120630 ; http://n2t.net/addgene:120630 ; RRID:Addgene_120630)
