[The description below was written by a language model from this plasmid's Addgene catalogue record and pLannotate feature annotations shown in this document.]
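Description:
Smp_072190-Cd4-bio-His is a mammalian expression plasmid built on the pTT3 backbone for producing a recombinant, soluble form of the Schistosoma mansoni protein Smp_072190. It is maintained in E. coli as a high-copy plasmid through a ColE1/pUC-type origin and selected with ampicillin via the β-lactamase gene. The backbone also carries an Epstein-Barr virus oriP fragment, which allows episomal retention in mammalian cells that supply EBNA1, an arrangement commonly exploited for high-yield transient expression. Short lac regulatory elements and other small fragments annotated in the backbone appear to be cloning remnants rather than functional parts of the design.

The expression cassette is driven by the CMV immediate early enhancer and promoter (the enhancer and promoter span the numbering origin of the circular sequence), followed by adenovirus-derived leader and splice sequences and a chimeric intron fragment that support efficient processing of the transcript. The annotated adenoviral PTP hit on the reverse strand most likely reflects this leader region rather than an intended coding sequence. A mouse immunoglobulin heavy chain signal sequence fragment directs the product into the secretory pathway. The 427 bp Smp_072190 insert, cloned between retained NotI and AscI sites, is fused at its C terminus to rat Cd4 domains 3 and 4, a biotinylation ("bio") sequence and a 6His tag, and transcription ends at a rabbit β-globin polyadenylation signal. The feature table annotates the Cd4 portion but not the insert, the biotinylation sequence or the His tag. The tag allows purification and capture of the secreted protein, and the construct belongs to a library of S. mansoni cell-surface and secreted proteins used to identify early serological markers of infection.
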