Features (pLannotate 1.2.2; 18 found; start..end, strand, type, name):
      2..201     +  promoter       CMV promoter: human cytomegalovirus (CMV) immediate early promoter
    269..307     +  misc_feature   Ad SA (fragment): adenovirus major late transcript splice acceptor (Friedrich and Soriano, 1991)
    340..549     -  CDS            PTP (fragment): TERM_ADE02 - Experimental evidence at protein level: Swiss-Prot protein existence level 1. Protein covalently bound to the viral DNA that acts as a primer for viral genomic replication by DNA strand displacement. Assembles on the viral origin of replication in an initiation complex with viral polymerase, DBP, host NFIA and host POU2F1/OCT1. During initiation, the polymerase covalently couples the first dCTP with Ser- 580 of pTP. The terminal protein stimulates the template activity over 20 fold compared to protein-free templates. Neo-synthesized viral genomes are linked to two preterminal prot
    580..669     +  intron         chimeric intron (fragment): chimera between introns from adenovirus and immunoglobulin heavy chain genes
    688..734     +  CDS            IgH signal sequence (fragment): signal sequence from the mouse immunoglobulin heavy chain variable region
   1240..1800    +  CDS            Cd4 (fragment): CD4_RAT - Experimental evidence at protein level: Swiss-Prot protein existence level 1. Integral membrane glycoprotein that plays an essential role in the immune response and serves multiple functions in responses against both external and internal offenses. In T-cells, functions primarily as a coreceptor for MHC class II molecule:peptide complex. The antigens presented by class II peptides are derived from extracellular proteins while class I peptides are derived from cytosolic proteins. Interacts simultaneously with the T-cell receptor (TCR) and the MHC class II presented by antigen presenti
   1960..2015    +  polyA_signal   β-globin poly(A) signal: rabbit β-globin polyadenylation signal (Gil and Proudfoot, 1987)
   2529..4210    -  rep_origin     oriP (fragment): Epstein-Barr virus oriP replication origin (Yates et al., 2000)
   4337..4441    +  promoter       AmpR promoter: bla
   4442..5302    +  CDS            AmpR: β-lactamase; bla; confers resistance to ampicillin, carbenicillin, and related antibiotics
   5473..6061    +  rep_origin     ori: high-copy-number ColE1/pMB1/pBR322/pUC origin of replication
   6244..6336    +  CDS            lacI (fragment): lac repressor; lacI; The lac repressor binds to the lac operator to inhibit transcription in E. coli. This inhibition can be relieved by adding lactose or isopropyl-β-D-thiogalactopyranoside (IPTG).
   6349..6370    +  protein_bind   CAP binding site: CAP binding activates transcription in the presence of cAMP. E. coli catabolite activator protein
   6385..6415    +  promoter       lac promoter: promoter for the E. coli lac operon
   6423..6439    +  protein_bind   lac operator: The lac repressor binds to the lac operator to inhibit transcription in E. coli. This inhibition can be relieved by adding lactose or isopropyl-β-D-thiogalactopyranoside (IPTG). lac repressor encoded by lacI
   6509..6525    +  promoter       tet promoter (fragment): E. coli promoter for tetracycline efflux protein gene
   6535..6560    -  CDS            bla(M) (fragment): β-lactamase lacking the signal sequence; bla(M); allows cytosolic expression of β-lactamase
   6734..7113    +  enhancer       CMV enhancer: human cytomegalovirus immediate early enhancer
>Addgene plasmid #120630 | Smp_072190-Cd4-bio-His | addgene full sequence | sequence record 234392 | Addgene NGS Result
GTGATGCGGTTTTGGCAGTACACCAATGGGCGTGGATAGCGGTTTGACTCACGGGGATTTCCAAGTCTCC
ACCCCATTGACGTCAATGGGAGTTTGTTTTGGCACCAAAATCAACGGGACTTTCCAAAATGTCGTAATAA
CCCCGCCCCGTTGACGCAAATGGGCGGTAGGCGTGTACGGTGGGAGGTCTATATAAGCAGAGCTCGTTTA
GTGAACCGTCAGATCCTCACTCTCTTCCGCATCGCTGTCTGCGAGGGCCAGCTGTTGGGCTCGCGGTTGA
GGACAAACTCTTCGCGGTCTTTCCAGTACTCTTGGATCGGAAACCCGTCGGCCTCCGAACGGTACTCCGC
CACCGAGGGACCTGAGCGAGTCCGCATCGACCGGATCGGAAAACCTCTCGAGAAAGGCGTCTAACCAGTC
ACAGTCGCAAGGTAGGCTGAGCACCGTGGCGGGCGGCAGCGGGTGGCGGTCGGGGTTGTTTCTGGCGGAG
GTGCTGCTGATGATGTAATTAAAGTAGGCGGTCTTGAGACGGCGGATGGTCGAGGTGAGGTGTGGCAGGC
TTGAGATCCAGCTGTTGGGGTGAGTACTCCCTCTCAAAAGCGGGCATTACTTCTGCGCTAAGATTGTCAG
TTTCCAAAAACGAGGAGGATTTGATATTCACCTGGCCCGATCTGGCCATACACTTGAGTGACAATGACAT
CCACTTTGCCTTTCTCTCCACAGGTGTCCACTCCCAGGTCCAAGTTTGCCACCATGGAGTTTCAGACCCA
GGTACTCATGTCCCTGCTGCTCTGCATGTCTGGTGCGGCCGCCGTGCGGTGTTACGTGTGCGATTACTGC
CCCATCGTGACCAGCGTGTCCATCAGCGAGGAAAACAACTGCACCAGCTGCAGCACCGCCGGCTACAACT
ACAGCATCCACCGGATCTGCGTGTTCAAGGACGGCATCCCCATCAACTTCCCCAACGAGAACCGGACCCA
GTGCAACACCGACCTGTGCAACGGCCTGACCGTGGACAACACCGGCAAGATCCCCAGCGTGCCAATCGCC
AACCCCTTCCGGTGCTACACCTGTCTGAATTGCACCAAGAGCAACCAGAAGGTGCTGAGCGGCTGCGGCG
CCTGTGTGACAACAAGAGGCAGCGGCATCATCAGCAAGTTCTGCGGCACCACATGCGAGCGGCTGTACAT
CGACGACCAGATCAGCTGCTGCTCCACCGATCTGTGTAATGGCATGACAGGCGCGCCGTCGACCTCCATC
ACGGCCTATAAGAGTGAGGGGGAGTCAGCGGAGTTCTCCTTCCCACTCAACCTTGGAGAGGAAAGCCTGC
AGGGAGAGTTGAGATGGAAGGCAGAGAAGGCTCCTTCTTCCCAGTCCTGGATCACCTTCTCCCTAAAGAA
CCAAAAGGTGTCTGTGCAGAAGTCTACTAGCAACCCCAAGTTCCAGCTGTCCGAAACGCTCCCACTCACC
CTTCAGATACCCCAGGTCTCCCTTCAGTTTGCTGGTTCTGGCAACCTGACCCTGACTCTGGACAGAGGGA
TACTGTATCAGGAAGTGAACCTGGTGGTGATGAAAGTGACTCAGCCCGACAGCAACACTTTGACCTGTGA
GGTGATGGGACCCACCTCACCCAAGATGAGACTGATCTTGAAGCAGGAGAATCAGGAGGCCAGGGTCTCC
AGGCAGGAGAAAGTGATTCAAGTGCAGGCCCCTGAAGCAGGGGTGTGGCAATGTCTACTGAGTGAAGGTG
AAGAGGTCAAGATGGACTCCAAGATCCAGGTTTTATCCAAAGGGTTGAATTCCGGCAGCCTGCACCACAT
CCTGGACGCCCAGAAGATGCTGTGGAACCACAGGGACAGGAACCTGCCTCCTCTGGCCCCTCTGGGCCCC
CACCACCATCACCACCATTGAGTCTAGACACGTGATTAATTAAGGATCCCCCGACCTCGACCTCTGGCTA
ATAAAGGAAATTTATTTTCATTGCAATAGTGTGTTGGAATTTTTTGTGTCTCTCACTCGGAAGGACATAT
GGGAGGGCAAATCATTTGGTCGAGATCCCTCGGAGATCTCTAGCTAGAGGATCGATCCCCGCCCCGGACG
AACTAAACCTGACTACGACATCTCTGCCCCTTCTTCGCGGGGCAGTGCATGTAATCCCTTCAGTTGGTTG
GTACAACTTGCCAACTGGGCCCTGTTCCACATGTGACACGGGGGGGGACCAAACACAAAGGGGTTCTCTG
ACTGTAGTTGACATCCTTATAAATGGATGTGCACATTTGCCAACACTGAGTGGCTTTCATCCTGGAGCAG
ACTTTGCAGTCTGTGGACTGCAACACAACATTGCCTTTATGTGTAACTCTTGGCTGAAGCTCTTACACCA
ATGCTGGGGGACATGTACCTCCCAGGGGCCCAGGAAGACTACGGGAGGCTACACCAACGTCAATCAGAGG
GGCCTGTGTAGCTACCGATAAGCGGACCCTCAAGAGGGCATTAGCAATAGTGTTTATAAGGCCCCCTTGT
TAACCCTAAACGGGTAGCATATGCTTCCCGGGTAGTAGTATATACTATCCAGACTAACCCTAATTCAATA
GCATATGTTACCCAACGGGAAGCATATGCTATCGAATTAGGGTTAGTAAAAGGGTCCTAAGGAACAGCGA
TATCTCCCACCCCATGAGCTGTCACGGTTTTATTTACATGGGGTCAGGATTCCACGAGGGTAGTGAACCA
TTTTAGTCACAAGGGCAGTGGCTGAAGATCAAGGAGCGGGCAGTGAACTCTCCTGAATCTTCGCCTGCTT
CTTCATTCTCCTTCGTTTAGCTAATAGAATAACTGCTGAGTTGTGAACAGTAAGGTGTATGTGAGGTGCT
CGAAAACAAGGTTTCAGGTGACGCCCCCAGAATAAAATTTGGACGGGGGGTTCAGTGGTGGCATTGTGCT
ATGACACCAATATAACCCTCACAAACCCCTTGGGCAATAAATACTAGTGTAGGAATGAAACATTCTGAAT
ATCTTTAACAATAGAAATCCATGGGGTGGGGACAAGCCGTAAAGACTGGATGTCCATCTCACACGAATTT
ATGGCTATGGGCAACACATAATCCTAGTGCAATATGATACTGGGGTTATTAAGATGTGTCCCAGGCAGGG
ACCAAGACAGGTGAACCATGTTGTTACACTCTATTTGTAACAAGGGGAAAGAGAGTGGACGCCGACAGCA
GCGGACTCCACTGGTTGTCTCTAACACCCCCGAAAATTAAACGGGGCTCCACGCCAATGGGGCCCATAAA
CAAAGACAAGTGGCCACTCTTTTTTTTGAAATTGTGGAGTGGGGGCACGCGTCAGCCCCCACACGCCGCC
CTGCGGTTTTGGACTGTAAAATAAGGGTGTAATAACTTGGCTGATTGTAACCCCGCTAACCACTGCGGTC
AAACCACTTGCCCACAAAACCACTAATGGCACCCCGGGGAATACCTGCATAAGTAGGTGGGCGGGCCAAG
ATAGGGGCGCGATTGCTGCGATCTGGAGGACAAATTACACACACTTGCGCCTGAGCGCCAAGCACAGGGT
TGTTGGTCCTCATATTCACGAGGTCGCTGAGAGCACGGTGGGCTAATGTTGCCATGGGTAGCATATACTA
CCCAAATATCTGGATAGCATATGCTATCCTAATCTATATCTGGGTAGCATAGGCTATCCTAATCTATATC
TGGGTAGCATATGCTATCCTAATCTATATCTGGGTAGTATATGCTATCCTAATTTATATCTGGGTAGCAT
AGGCTATCCTAATCTATATCTGGGTAGCATATGCTATCCTAATCTATATCTGGGTAGTATATGCTATCCT
AATCTGTATCCGGGTAGCATATGCTATCCTAATAGAGATTAGGGTAGTATATGCTATCCTAATTTATATC
TGGGTAGCATATACTACCCAAATATCTGGATAGCATATGCTATCCTAATCTATATCTGGGTAGCATATGC
TATCCTAATCTATATCTGGGTAGCATAGGCTATCCTAATCTATATCTGGGTAGCATATGCTATCCTAATC
TATATCTGGGTAGTATATGCTATCCTAATTTATATCTGGGTAGCATAGGCTATCCTAATCTATATCTGGG
TAGCATATGCTATCCTAATCTATATCTGGGTAGTATATGCTATCCTAATCTGTATCCGGGTAGCATATGC
TATCCTCATGATAAGCTGTCAAACATGAGAATTTTCTTGAAGACGAAAGGGCCTCGTGATACGCCTATTT
TTATAGGTTAATGTCATGATAATAATGGTTTCTTAGACGTCAGGTGGCACTTTTCGGGGAAATGTGCGCG
GAACCCCTATTTGTTTATTTTTCTAAATACATTCAAATATGTATCCGCTCATGAGACAATAACCCTGATA
AATGCTTCAATAATATTGAAAAAGGAAGAGTATGAGTATTCAACATTTCCGTGTCGCCCTTATTCCCTTT
TTTGCGGCATTTTGCCTTCCTGTTTTTGCTCACCCAGAAACGCTGGTGAAAGTAAAAGATGCTGAAGATC
AGTTGGGTGCACGAGTGGGTTACATCGAACTGGATCTCAACAGCGGTAAGATCCTTGAGAGTTTTCGCCC
CGAAGAACGTTTTCCAATGATGAGCACTTTTAAAGTTCTGCTATGTGGCGCGGTATTATCCCGTGTTGAC
GCCGGGCAAGAGCAACTCGGTCGCCGCATACACTATTCTCAGAATGACTTGGTTGAGTACTCACCAGTCA
CAGAAAAGCATCTTACGGATGGCATGACAGTAAGAGAATTATGCAGTGCTGCCATAACCATGAGTGATAA
CACTGCGGCCAACTTACTTCTGACAACGATCGGAGGACCGAAGGAGCTAACCGCTTTTTTGCACAACATG
GGGGATCATGTAACTCGCCTTGATCGTTGGGAACCGGAGCTGAATGAAGCCATACCAAACGACGAGCGTG
ACACCACGATGCCTGCAGCAATGGCAACAACGTTGCGCAAACTATTAACTGGCGAACTACTTACTCTAGC
TTCCCGGCAACAATTAATAGACTGGATGGAGGCGGATAAAGTTGCAGGACCACTTCTGCGCTCGGCCCTT
CCGGCTGGCTGGTTTATTGCTGATAAATCTGGAGCCGGTGAGCGTGGGTCTCGCGGTATCATTGCAGCAC
TGGGGCCAGATGGTAAGCCCTCCCGTATCGTAGTTATCTACACGACGGGGAGTCAGGCAACTATGGATGA
ACGAAATAGACAGATCGCTGAGATAGGTGCCTCACTGATTAAGCATTGGTAACTGTCAGACCAAGTTTAC
TCATATATACTTTAGATTGATTTAAAACTTCATTTTTAATTTAAAAGGATCTAGGTGAAGATCCTTTTTG
ATAATCTCATGACCAAAATCCCTTAACGTGAGTTTTCGTTCCACTGAGCGTCAGACCCCGTAGAAAAGAT
CAAAGGATCTTCTTGAGATCCTTTTTTTCTGCGCGTAATCTGCTGCTTGCAAACAAAAAAACCACCGCTA
CCAGCGGTGGTTTGTTTGCCGGATCAAGAGCTACCAACTCTTTTTCCGAAGGTAACTGGCTTCAGCAGAG
CGCAGATACCAAATACTGTTCTTCTAGTGTAGCCGTAGTTAGGCCACCACTTCAAGAACTCTGTAGCACC
GCCTACATACCTCGCTCTGCTAATCCTGTTACCAGTGGCTGCTGCCAGTGGCGATAAGTCGTGTCTTACC
GGGTTGGACTCAAGACGATAGTTACCGGATAAGGCGCAGCGGTCGGGCTGAACGGGGGGTTCGTGCACAC
AGCCCAGCTTGGAGCGAACGACCTACACCGAACTGAGATACCTACAGCGTGAGCTATGAGAAAGCGCCAC
GCTTCCCGAAGGGAGAAAGGCGGACAGGTATCCGGTAAGCGGCAGGGTCGGAACAGGAGAGCGCACGAGG
GAGCTTCCAGGGGGAAACGCCTGGTATCTTTATAGTCCTGTCGGGTTTCGCCACCTCTGACTTGAGCGTC
GATTTTTGTGATGCTCGTCAGGGGGGCGGAGCCTATGGAAAAACGCCAGCAACGCGGCCTTTTTACGGTT
CCTGGCCTTTTGCTGGCCTTTTGCTCACATGTTCTTTCCTGCGTTATCCCCTGATTCTGTGGATAACCGT
ATTACCGCCTTTGAGTGAGCTGATACCGCTCGCCGCAGCCGAACGACCGAGCGCAGCGAGTCAGTGAGCG
AGGAAGCGGAAGAGCGCCCAATACGCAAACCGCCTCTCCCCGCGCGTTGGCCGATTCATTAATGCAGCTG
GCACGACAGGTTTCCCGACTGGAAAGCGGGCAGTGAGCGCAACGCAATTAATGTGAGTTAGCTCACTCAT
TAGGCACCCCAGGCTTTACACTTTATGCTTCCGGCTCGTATGTTGTGTGGAATTGTGAGCGGATAACAAT
TTCACACAGGAAACAGCTATGACCATGATTACGCCAAGCTCTAGCTAGAGGTCGACCAATTCTCATGTTT
GACAGCTTATCATCGCAGATCCGGGCAACGTTGTTGCCATTGCTGCAGGCGCAGAACTGGTAGGTATGGA
AGATCTATACATTGAATCAATATTGGCAATTAGCCATATTAGTCATTGGTTATATAGCATAAATCAATAT
TGGCTATTGGCCATTGCATACGTTGTATCTATATCATAATATGTACATTTATATTGGCTCATGTCCAATA
TGACCGCCATGTTGACATTGATTATTGACTAGTTATTAATAGTAATCAATTACGGGGTCATTAGTTCATA
GCCCATATATGGAGTTCCGCGTTACATAACTTACGGTAAATGGCCCGCCTGGCTGACCGCCCAACGACCC
CCGCCCATTGACGTCAATAATGACGTATGTTCCCATAGTAACGCCAATAGGGACTTTCCATTGACGTCAA
TGGGTGGAGTATTTACGGTAAACTGCCCACTTGGCAGTACATCAAGTGTATCATATGCCAAGTCCGCCCC
CTATTGACGTCAATGACGGTAAATGGCCCGCCTGGCATTATGCCCAGTACATGACCTTACGGGACTTTCC
TACTTGGCAGTACATCTACGTATTAGTCATCGCTATTACCATG
